Addgene plasmid #201460: pCMV6-AN-DDK_WT RAD23A_aa 111-363 (delta UBL domain)
Purpose: Expresses a mutant form of human RAD23A that lacks the N-terminal UBL domain. Variant of plasmid pCMV6-AN-DDK_WT RAD23A.
Depositing lab: Roger Woodgate. Depositing organization: National Institute of Child Health and Human Development (NICHD). Publication: A novel interaction between RAD23A/B and Y-family DNA polymerases. Ashton NW, Jaiswal N, Cestari Moreno N, Semenova IV, D'Orlando DA, Teatin Latancia M, McIntyre J, Woodgate R, Bezsonova I. J Mol Biol. 2023 Nov 5:168353. doi: 10.1016/j.jmb.2023.168353. PubMed 37935254.
Backbone
  Vector backbone: pCMV6-AN-DDK
  Total vector size (bp): 6944
  Vector type: Mammalian Expression
  Selectable markers: Neomycin (select with G418)
Growth in bacteria
  Bacterial resistance: Ampicillin, 100 μg/mL
  Growth temperature: 37°C
  Growth strain: DH5alpha
  Copy number: High Copy
Gene/Insert
  Gene/Insert name: UV excision repair protein RAD23 homolog A
  Species: H. sapiens (human)
  Mutation: Lacks N-terminal residues 1-110
  Entrez Gene: RAD23A (a.k.a. HHR23A, HR23A)
  Tag / fusion protein: FLAG (N terminal on backbone)
Terms and licenses: Academic/Nonprofit Terms; Industry Terms: Not Available to Industry
How to cite: pCMV6-AN-DDK_WT RAD23A_aa 111-363 (delta UBL domain) was a gift from Roger Woodgate (Addgene plasmid # 201460 ; http://n2t.net/addgene:201460 ; RRID:Addgene_201460)
