[The description below was written by a language model from this plasmid's Addgene catalogue record and pLannotate feature annotations shown in this document.]
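Description:
pCMV6-AN-DDK_WT RAD23A_aa 111-363 (delta UBL domain) is a mammalian expression plasmid built on the pCMV6-AN-DDK backbone. It encodes a truncated form of human RAD23A (UV excision repair protein RAD23 homolog A) that lacks residues 1-110 and therefore the N-terminal ubiquitin-like (UBL) domain. It is a variant of the corresponding full-length wild-type RAD23A construct. The coding region is driven by the human cytomegalovirus immediate-early enhancer and promoter and is terminated by the human growth hormone polyadenylation signal. A T7 promoter lies just upstream of the open reading frame. A FLAG (DDK) epitope supplied by the backbone is fused to the N-terminus of the protein, allowing detection or immunoprecipitation with anti-FLAG reagents. The automated annotation labels the insert by similarity to mouse Rad23a and the tag as a 3xFLAG fragment, but the catalogue record specifies a human insert with a FLAG tag.

For selection in mammalian cells, a separate cassette places the neomycin phosphotransferase gene under the SV40 enhancer/early promoter with an SV40 poly(A) signal, conferring G418 resistance. In bacteria the plasmid is maintained by a high-copy ColE1/pUC-type origin and selected with ampicillin through the β-lactamase gene. An f1 origin and remnants of lac sequences (lacZα, lac promoter/operator, lacI fragment) are also present. The catalogue lists a total size of 6,944 bp, whereas the sequenced record is 6,695 nt; the record does not explain the difference.

The construct expresses UBL-deleted RAD23A in mammalian cells. The associated study concerns interactions between RAD23A/B and Y-family DNA polymerases, so it is suited to testing the UBL domain's contribution to such interactions.
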