Features (pLannotate 1.2.2; 19 found; start..end, strand, type, name):
     58..212     -  CDS            lacZα (fragment): LacZα fragment of β-galactosidase; lacZ fragment
    372..751     +  enhancer       CMV enhancer: human cytomegalovirus immediate early enhancer
    753..952     +  promoter       CMV promoter: human cytomegalovirus (CMV) immediate early promoter
    981..999     +  promoter       T7 promoter: promoter for bacteriophage T7 RNA polymerase
   1052..1076    +  CDS            3xFLAG (fragment): three tandem FLAG® epitope tags
   1094..1852    +  CDS            Rad23a (fragment): RD23A_MOUSE - Also known as Mhr23a. Experimental evidence at protein level: Swiss-Prot protein existence level 1. Involved in nucleotide excision repair and is thought to be functional equivalent for Rad23b in global genome nucleotide excision repair (GG-NER) by association with Xpc. In vitro, the XPC:RAD23A dimer has NER activity. Can stabilize Xpc. Reported differences to Rad23b in regard to NER activity and Xpc stabilization are probably due to differences in expression levels with Rad23a being much less expressed than Rad23b. From Mus musculus (Mouse).
   1956..2578    +  polyA_signal   hGH poly(A) signal: human growth hormone polyadenylation signal
   2607..2936    +  promoter       SV40 promoter: SV40 enhancer and early promoter
   3003..3794    +  CDS            neo: KKA2_KLEPN - Also known as kan, nptII. Experimental evidence at protein level: Swiss-Prot protein existence level 1. Resistance to kanamycin, neomycin, paromomycin, ribostamycin, butirosin and gentamicin B. From Klebsiella pneumoniae.
   3818..3976    +  CDS            ble (fragment): BLE_KLEPN - Experimental evidence at protein level: Swiss-Prot protein existence level 1. Binding protein with a strong affinity to the bleomycin family of antibiotics. Binds to CL990; an antimitotic-antibiotic compound. From Klebsiella pneumoniae.
   3971..4092    +  polyA_signal   SV40 poly(A) signal: SV40 polyadenylation signal
   4165..4181    -  protein_bind   lac operator: The lac repressor binds to the lac operator to inhibit transcription in E. coli. This inhibition can be relieved by adding lactose or isopropyl-β-D-thiogalactopyranoside (IPTG). lac repressor encoded by lacI
   4189..4219    -  promoter       lac promoter: promoter for the E. coli lac operon
   4234..4255    -  protein_bind   CAP binding site: CAP binding activates transcription in the presence of cAMP. E. coli catabolite activator protein
   4268..4360    -  CDS            lacI (fragment): lac repressor; lacI; The lac repressor binds to the lac operator to inhibit transcription in E. coli. This inhibition can be relieved by adding lactose or isopropyl-β-D-thiogalactopyranoside (IPTG).
   4543..5131    -  rep_origin     ori: high-copy-number ColE1/pMB1/pBR322/pUC origin of replication
   5302..6162    -  CDS            AmpR: β-lactamase; bla; confers resistance to ampicillin, carbenicillin, and related antibiotics
   6163..6267    -  promoter       AmpR promoter: bla
   6294..27      +  rep_origin     f1 ori (across the origin) (sequence partly withheld): f1 bacteriophage origin of replication; arrow indicates direction of (+) strand synthesis
>Addgene plasmid #201460 | pCMV6-AN-DDK_WT RAD23A_aa 111-363 (delta UBL domain) | addgene full sequence | sequence record 404909 | Addgene NGS Result
TGATTTAACAAAAATTTAACGCGAATTTTAACAAAATATTAACGCTTACAATTTCCATTCGCCATTCAGG
CTGCGCAACTGTTGGGAAGGGCGATCGGTGCGGGCCTCTTCGCTATTACGCCAGCTGGCGAAAGGGGGAT
GTGCTGCAAGGCGATTAAGTTGGGTAACGCCAGGGTTTTCCCAGTCACGACGTTGTAAAACGACGGCCAG
TGCCAAGCTGATCTATACATTGAATCAATATTGGCAATTAGCCATATTAGTCATTGGTTATATAGCATAA
ATCAATATTGGCTATTGGCCATTGCATACGTTGTATCTATATCATAATATGTACATTTATATTGGCTCAT
GTCCAATATGACCGCCATGTTGACATTGATTATTGACTAGTTATTAATAGTAATCAATTACGGGGTCATT
AGTTCATAGCCCATATATGGAGTTCCGCGTTACATAACTTACGGTAAATGGCCCGCCTGGCTGACCGCCC
AACGACCCCCGCCCATTGACGTCAATAATGACGTATGTTCCCATAGTAACGCCAATAGGGACTTTCCATT
GACGTCAATGGGTGGAGTATTTACGGTAAACTGCCCACTTGGCAGTACATCAAGTGTATCATATGCCAAG
TCCGCCCCCTATTGACGTCAATGACGGTAAATGGCCCGCCTGGCATTATGCCCAGTACATGACCTTACGG
GACTTTCCTACTTGGCAGTACATCTACGTATTAGTCATCGCTATTACCATGGTGATGCGGTTTTGGCAGT
ACACCAATGGGCGTGGATAGCGGTTTGACTCACGGGGATTTCCAAGTCTCCACCCCATTGACGTCAATGG
GAGTTTGTTTTGGCACCAAAATCAACGGGACTTTCCAAAATGTCGTAATAACCCCGCCCCGTTGACGCAA
ATGGGCGGTAGGCGTGTACGGTGGGAGGTCTATATAAGCAGAGCTCGTTTAGTGAACCGTCAGAATTTTG
TAATACGACTCACTATAGGGCGGCCGGGAATTCGTCGACTGGATCCGGTACCGAGGAGATCTGCCACCAT
GGATTACAAGGATGACGACGATAAGGCGATCGCCATGGAGCATATGTCTCACCCTCCACCCGCAGCCCGC
GAAGACAAATCCCCCTCTGAGGAAAGCGCCCCTACCACATCCCCAGAGAGTGTCTCAGGCAGCGTGCCCT
CTAGTGGATCAAGCGGCCGAGAGGAAGATGCTGCATCAACACTGGTGACTGGAAGCGAGTACGAAACCAT
GCTGACAGAGATCATGAGTATGGGCTATGAGCGGGAAAGAGTCGTGGCCGCTCTGCGAGCCAGCTACAAC
AATCCCCACCGGGCTGTGGAGTATCTGCTGACTGGGATTCCTGGCAGCCCCGAGCCTGAACATGGGTCTG
TCCAAGAAAGTCAGGTGTCAGAGCAGCCAGCAACCGAGGCAGCAGGAGAAAACCCACTGGAGTTCCTGAG
AGATCAGCCCCAGTTTCAGAACATGAGGCAGGTCATCCAGCAGAATCCAGCACTGCTGCCTGCTCTGCTG
CAGCAGCTGGGCCAGGAAAACCCTCAGCTGCTGCAGCAGATCTCCAGGCATCAGGAGCAGTTTATTCAGA
TGCTGAATGAACCTCCAGGGGAGCTGGCCGACATCTCTGATGTCGAGGGCGAAGTGGGGGCAATTGGAGA
GGAAGCCCCTCAGATGAATTACATCCAGGTCACCCCACAGGAGAAGGAAGCTATTGAACGGCTGAAAGCA
CTGGGCTTCCCCGAGAGCCTGGTCATCCAGGCCTATTTTGCTTGCGAGAAGAACGAAAATCTGGCTGCAA
ACTTCCTGCTGAGCCAGAATTTTGACGATGAGTAAGAATTCGGATCCACGCGTAAGCTTCTCGAGACGCG
TTAAGCGGCCGCACTCGAGGTTTAAACGGCCGGCCGCGGTCATAGCTGTTTCCTGAACAGATCCCGGGTG
GCATCCCTGTGACCCCTCCCCAGTGCCTCTCCTGGCCCTGGAAGTTGCCACTCCAGTGCCCACCAGCCTT
GTCCTAATAAAATTAAGTTGCATCATTTTGTCTGACTAGGTGTCCTTCTATAATATTATGGGGTGGAGGG
GGGTGGTATGGAGCAAGGGGCAAGTTGGGAAGACAACCTGTAGGGCCTGCGGGGTCTATTGGGAACCAAG
CTGGAGTGCAGTGGCACAATCTTGGCTCACTGCAATCTCCGCCTCCTGGGTTCAAGCGATTCTCCTGCCT
CAGCCTCCCGAGTTGTTGGGATTCCAGGCATGCATGACCAGGCTCAGCTAATTTTTGTTTTTTTGGTAGA
GACGGGGTTTCACCATATTGGCCAGGCTGGTCTCCAACTCCTAATCTCAGGTGATCTACCCACCTTGGCC
TCCCAAATTGCTGGGATTACAGGCGTGAACCACTGCTCCCTTCCCTGTCCTTCTGATTTTAAAATAACTA
TACCAGCAGGAGGACGTCCAGACACAGCATAGGCTACCTGGCCATGCCCAACCGGTGGGACATTTGAGTT
GCTTGCTTGGCACTGTCCTCTCATGCGTTGGGTCCACTCAGTAGATGCCTGTTGAATTGGGTACGCGGCC
AGCTTGGCTGTGGAATGTGTGTCAGTTAGGGTGTGGAAAGTCCCCAGGCTCCCCAGCAGGCAGAAGTATG
CAAAGCATGCATCTCAATTAGTCAGCAACCAGGTGTGGAAAGTCCCCAGGCTCCCCAGCAGGCAGAAGTA
TGCAAAGCATGCATCTCAATTAGTCAGCAACCATAGTCCCGCCCCTAACTCCGCCCATCCCGCCCCTAAC
TCCGCCCAGTTCCGCCCATTCTCCGCCCCATGGCTGACTAATTTTTTTTATTTATGCAGAGGCCGAGGCC
GCCTCGGCCTCTGAGCTATTCCAGAAGTAGTGAGGAGGCTTTTTTGGAGGCCTAGGCTTTTGCAAAAAGC
TCCCGGGAGCTTGTATATCCATTTTCGGATCTGATCAAGAGACAGGATGAGGATCGTTTCGCATGATTGA
ACAAGATGGATTGCACGCAGGTTCTCCGGCCGCTTGGGTGGAGAGGCTATTCGGCTATGACTGGGCACAA
CAGACAATCGGCTGCTCTGATGCCGCCGTGTTCCGGCTGTCAGCGCAGGGGCGCCCGGTTCTTTTTGTCA
AGACCGACCTGTCCGGTGCCCTGAATGAACTGCAGGACGAGGCAGCGCGGCTATCGTGGCTGGCCACGAC
GGGCGTTCCTTGCGCAGCTGTGCTCGACGTTGTCACTGAAGCGGGAAGGGACTGGCTGCTATTGGGCGAA
GTGCCGGGGCAGGATCTCCTGTCATCTCACCTTGCTCCTGCCGAGAAAGTATCCATCATGGCTGATGCAA
TGCGGCGGCTGCATACGCTTGATCCGGCTACCTGCCCATTCGACCACCAAGCGAAACATCGCATCGAGCG
AGCACGTACTCGGATGGAAGCCGGTCTTGTCGATCAGGATGATCTGGACGAAGAGCATCAGGGGCTCGCG
CCAGCCGAACTGTTCGCCAGGCTCAAGGCGCGCATGCCCGACGGCGAGGATCTCGTCGTGACCCATGGCG
ATGCCTGCTTGCCGAATATCATGGTGGAAAATGGCCGCTTTTCTGGATTCATCGACTGTGGCCGGCTGGG
TGTGGCCGACCGCTATCAGGACATAGCGTTGGCTACCCGTGATATTGCTGAAGAGCTTGGCGGCGAATGG
GCTGACCGCTTCCTCGTGCTTTACGGTATCGCCGCTCCCGATTCGCAGCGCATCGCCTTCTATCGCCTTC
TTGACGAGTTCTTCTGAGCGGGACTCTGGGGTTCGAAATGACCGACCAAGCGACGCCCAACCTGCCATCA
CGAGATTTCGATTCCACCGCCGCCTTCTATGAAAGGTTGGGCTTCGGAATCGTTTTCCGGGACGCCGGCT
GGATGATCCTCCAGCGCGGGGATCTCATGCTGGAGTTCTTCGCCCACCCCAACTTGTTTATTGCAGCTTA
TAATGGTTACAAATAAAGCAATAGCATCACAAATTTCACAAATAAAGCATTTTTTTCACTGCATTCTAGT
TGTGGTTTGTCCAAACTCATCAATGTATCTTATCATGTCTGTATACCGTCGACCTCTAGCTAGAGCTTGG
CGTAATCATGGTCATAGCTGTTTCCTGTGTGAAATTGTTATCCGCTCACAATTCCACACAACATACGAGC
CGGAAGCATAAAGTGTAAAGCCTGGGGTGCCTAATGAGTGAGCTAACTCACATTAATTGCGTTGCGCTCA
CTGCCCGCTTTCCAGTCGGGAAACCTGTCGTGCCAGCTGCATTAATGAATCGGCCAACGCGCGGGGAGAG
GCGGTTTGCGTATTGGGCGCTCTTCCGCTTCCTCGCTCACTGACTCGCTGCGCTCGGTCGTTCGGCTGCG
GCGAGCGGTATCAGCTCACTCAAAGGCGGTAATACGGTTATCCACAGAATCAGGGGATAACGCAGGAAAG
AACATGTGAGCAAAAGGCCAGCAAAAGGCCAGGAACCGTAAAAAGGCCGCGTTGCTGGCGTTTTTCCATA
GGCTCCGCCCCCCTGACGAGCATCACAAAAATCGACGCTCAAGTCAGAGGTGGCGAAACCCGACAGGACT
ATAAAGATACCAGGCGTTTCCCCCTGGAAGCTCCCTCGTGCGCTCTCCTGTTCCGACCCTGCCGCTTACC
GGATACCTGTCCGCCTTTCTCCCTTCGGGAAGCGTGGCGCTTTCTCATAGCTCACGCTGTAGGTATCTCA
GTTCGGTGTAGGTCGTTCGCTCCAAGCTGGGCTGTGTGCACGAACCCCCCGTTCAGCCCGACCGCTGCGC
CTTATCCGGTAACTATCGTCTTGAGTCCAACCCGGTAAGACACGACTTATCGCCACTGGCAGCAGCCACT
GGTAACAGGATTAGCAGAGCGAGGTATGTAGGCGGTGCTACAGAGTTCTTGAAGTGGTGGCCTAACTACG
GCTACACTAGAAGAACAGTATTTGGTATCTGCGCTCTGCTGAAGCCAGTTACCTTCGGAAAAAGAGTTGG
TAGCTCTTGATCCGGCAAACAAACCACCGCTGGTAGCGGTGGTTTTTTTGTTTGCAAGCAGCAGATTACG
CGCAGAAAAAAAGGATCTCAAGAAGATCCTTTGATCTTTTCTACGGGGTCTGACGCTCAGTGGAACGAAA
ACTCACGTTAAGGGATTTTGGTCATGAGATTATCAAAAAGGATCTTCACCTAGATCCTTTTAAATTAAAA
ATGAAGTTTTAAATCAATCTAAAGTATATATGAGTAAACTTGGTCTGACAGTTACCAATGCTTAATCAGT
GAGGCACCTATCTCAGCGATCTGTCTATTTCGTTCATCCATAGTTGCCTGACTCCCCGTCGTGTAGATAA
CTACGATACGGGAGGGCTTACCATCTGGCCCCAGTGCTGCAATGATACCGCGAGACCCACGCTCACCGGC
TCCAGATTTATCAGCAATAAACCAGCCAGCCGGAAGGGCCGAGCGCAGAAGTGGTCCTGCAACTTTATCC
GCCTCCATCCAGTCTATTAATTGTTGCCGGGAAGCTAGAGTAAGTAGTTCGCCAGTTAATAGTTTGCGCA
ACGTTGTTGCCATTGCTACAGGCATCGTGGTGTCACGCTCGTCGTTTGGTATGGCTTCATTCAGCTCCGG
TTCCCAACGATCAAGGCGAGTTACATGATCCCCCATGTTGTGCAAAAAAGCGGTTAGCTCCTTCGGTCCT
CCGATCGTTGTCAGAAGTAAGTTGGCCGCAGTGTTATCACTCATGGTTATGGCAGCACTGCATAATTCTC
TTACTGTCATGCCATCCGTAAGATGCTTTTCTGTGACTGGTGAGTACTCAACCAAGTCATTCTGAGAATA
GTGTATGCGGCGACCGAGTTGCTCTTGCCCGGCGTCAATACGGGATAATACCGCGCCACATAGCAGAACT
TTAAAAGTGCTCATCATTGGAAAACGTTCTTCGGGGCGAAAACTCTCAAGGATCTTACCGCTGTTGAGAT
CCAGTTCGATGTAACCCACTCGTGCACCCAACTGATCTTCAGCATCTTTTACTTTCACCAGCGTTTCTGG
GTGAGCAAAAACAGGAAGGCAAAATGCCGCAAAAAAGGGAATAAGGGCGACACGGAAATGTTGAATACTC
ATACTCTTCCTTTTTCAATATTATTGAAGCATTTATCAGGGTTATTGTCTCATGAGCGGATACATATTTG
AATGTATTTAGAAAAATAAACAAATAGGGGTTCCGCGCACATTTCCCCGAAAAGTGCCACCTG
[124 nt withheld, positions 6294-6417]
C
[91 nt withheld, positions 6419-6509]
A
[49 nt withheld, positions 6511-6559]
CCTTTGACGTTGGAGTCCACGTTCTTT
[37 nt withheld, positions 6587-6623]
ACCCTATCTCGGTCTATTCTTTTGATTTATAAGGGATTTTGCCGATTTCGGCCTATTGGTTAAAAAATGA
GC
